Addgene plasmid #77394: ALK gRNA (BRDN0001146667)
Purpose: 3rd generation lentiviral gRNA plasmid targeting human ALK
Depositing lab: John Doench & David Root. Depositing organization: Broad Institute. Publication: Optimized sgRNA design to maximize activity and minimize off-target effects of CRISPR-Cas9. Doench JG, Fusi N, Sullender M, Hegde M, Vaimberg EW, Donovan KF, Smith I, Tothova Z, Wilen C, Orchard R, Virgin HW, Listgarten J, Root DE. Nat Biotechnol. 2016 Jan 18. doi: 10.1038/nbt.3437. PubMed 26780180.
Backbone
  Vector backbone: lentiGuide-Puro
  Backbone manufacturer: Zhang Lab (Addgene plasmid # 52963)
  Vector type: Mammalian Expression, Lentiviral, CRISPR
  Selectable markers: Puromycin
Growth in bacteria
  Bacterial resistance: Ampicillin, 100 μg/mL
  Growth temperature: 37°C
  Growth strain: DH5alpha
  Copy number: High Copy
Gene/Insert
  Gene/Insert name: ALK (alt names: ALK; NM_004304.4)
  gRNA/shRNA sequence: CTGTAGCACTTTCAGAAGCG
  Species: H. sapiens (human)
  Entrez Gene: ALK (a.k.a. ALK1, CD246, NBLST3)
  Promoter: hU6
  Cloning method: Unknown
  Sequencing primers: 5′ U6-F; 3′ pS2-R
Terms and licenses: Academic/Nonprofit Terms; Industry Terms: Not Available to Industry
Depositor comments: The gRNA was designed to target the following Genbank reference sequence(s): NM_004304.4. Note that this plasmid does NOT contain Cas9. It should be used in conjunction with lentiCas9-Blast (Addgene #52962) or otherwise with cell lines already expressing Cas9. Browse the full kinome gRNA library at http://www.addgene.org/pooled-library/broadgpp-human-kinome/ or visit http://www.broadinstitute.org/rnai/public/ for detailed protocols and information.
How to cite: ALK gRNA (BRDN0001146667) was a gift from John Doench & David Root (Addgene plasmid # 77394 ; http://n2t.net/addgene:77394 ; RRID:Addgene_77394)
