[The description below was written by a language model from this plasmid's Addgene catalogue record and pLannotate feature annotations shown in this document.]
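Description:
ALK gRNA (BRDN0001146667) is a third-generation lentiviral CRISPR guide plasmid built on the lentiGuide-Puro backbone. It expresses a single guide RNA against human ALK, designed against the reference transcript NM_004304.4. The plasmid is about 8.3 kb. It is propagated in E. coli at high copy from a ColE1/pUC-type origin with ampicillin selection through β-lactamase. An f1 origin and remnants of a lac/T7/T3 cloning region are carried over from the parental backbone.

The lentiviral transfer cassette begins with an RSV promoter fused to a truncated HIV-1 5' LTR, which makes genomic RNA production independent of Tat. This is followed by the Ψ packaging signal with a partial gag sequence, and the Rev response element for Rev-dependent nuclear export. Downstream, a human U6 RNA polymerase III promoter drives the ALK-targeting spacer joined to the Streptococcus pyogenes Cas9 guide scaffold. A cPPT/CTS element follows, which aids nuclear import of the reverse-transcribed genome. An EF-1α core promoter with its intron A then drives the puromycin N-acetyltransferase gene, allowing selection of transduced mammalian cells. WPRE enhances transcript expression. The cassette ends in a self-inactivating ΔU3 3' LTR, with an SV40 polyadenylation signal and SV40 origin lying outside it.

The plasmid does not encode Cas9. It is meant to be used with a separate Cas9 vector, such as lentiCas9-Blast, or in cells that already express Cas9, to disrupt ALK. It is an individual clone associated with a human kinome gRNA library that was developed alongside work on optimised sgRNA design rules.
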