Features (pLannotate 1.2.2; 29 found; start..end, strand, type, name):
     14..80      +  CDS            small t antigen (fragment): SV40 (simian virus 40) small t antigen
    106..317     +  promoter       EF-1α core promoter: core promoter for human elongation factor EF-1α
    318..1256    +  intron         EF-1α intron A: intron upstream of the start codon of human EF-1α
   1278..1877    +  CDS            PuroR (fragment): puromycin N-acetyltransferase; pac from Streptomyces; confers resistance to puromycin
   1893..2481    +  misc_feature   WPRE: woodchuck hepatitis virus posttranscriptional regulatory element
   2532..2551    +  misc_feature   cPPT/CTS (fragment): central polypurine tract and central termination sequence of HIV-1
   2553..2786    +  LTR            3' LTR (ΔU3): self-inactivating 3' long terminal repeat (LTR) from HIV-1
   2864..2985    +  polyA_signal   SV40 poly(A) signal: SV40 polyadenylation signal
   3025..3160    +  rep_origin     SV40 ori: SV40 origin of replication
   3181..3199    -  promoter       T7 promoter: promoter for bacteriophage T7 RNA polymerase
   3207..3362    +  CDS            lacZα (fragment): LacZα fragment of β-galactosidase; lacZ fragment
   3367..3795    +  rep_origin     f1 ori (sequence partly withheld): f1 bacteriophage origin of replication; arrow indicates direction of (+) strand synthesis
   3848..3952    +  promoter       AmpR promoter: bla
   3953..4813    +  CDS            AmpR: β-lactamase; bla; confers resistance to ampicillin, carbenicillin, and related antibiotics
   4984..5572    +  rep_origin     ori: high-copy-number ColE1/pMB1/pBR322/pUC origin of replication
   5755..5847    +  CDS            lacI (fragment): lac repressor; lacI; The lac repressor binds to the lac operator to inhibit transcription in E. coli. This inhibition can be relieved by adding lactose or isopropyl-β-D-thiogalactopyranoside (IPTG).
   5860..5881    +  protein_bind   CAP binding site: CAP binding activates transcription in the presence of cAMP. E. coli catabolite activator protein
   5896..5926    +  promoter       lac promoter: promoter for the E. coli lac operon
   5934..5950    +  protein_bind   lac operator: The lac repressor binds to the lac operator to inhibit transcription in E. coli. This inhibition can be relieved by adding lactose or isopropyl-β-D-thiogalactopyranoside (IPTG). lac repressor encoded by lacI
   5995..6013    +  promoter       T3 promoter: promoter for bacteriophage T3 RNA polymerase
   6041..6267    +  promoter       RSV promoter: Rous sarcoma virus enhancer/promoter
   6268..6448    +  LTR            5' LTR (truncated): truncated 5' long terminal repeat (LTR) from HIV-1
   6495..6620    +  misc_feature   HIV-1 Ψ: packaging signal of human immunodeficiency virus type 1
   6604..6967    +  CDS            HIV-1 gag (fragment): gag protein from human immunodeficiency virus 1; gag
   7113..7346    +  misc_feature   RRE: The Rev response element (RRE) of HIV-1 allows for Rev-dependent mRNA export from the nucleus to the cytoplasm.
   7723..7749    +  CDS            Rev (fragment): human immunodeficiency virus 1 (HIV-1) Rev protein; rev; enhances nuclear export of unspliced and incompletely spliced viral mRNAs
   7753..7993    +  promoter       U6 promoter: RNA polymerase III promoter for human U6 snRNA
   8023..8098    +  misc_RNA       gRNA scaffold: guide RNA scaffold for the Streptococcus pyogenes CRISPR/Cas9 system
   8154..8271    +  misc_feature   cPPT/CTS: central polypurine tract and central termination sequence of HIV-1
>Addgene plasmid #77394 | ALK gRNA (BRDN0001146667) | addgene full sequence | sequence record 187678 | Addgene Assembled Sequence
CCCGGGTGCAAAGATGGATAAAGTTTTAAACAGAGAGGAATCTTTGCAGCTAATGGACCTTCTAGGTCTT
GAAAGGAGTGGGAATTGGCTCCGGTGCCCGTCAGTGGGCAGAGCGCACATCGCCCACAGTCCCCGAGAAG
TTGGGGGGAGGGGTCGGCAATTGATCCGGTGCCTAGAGAAGGTGGCGCGGGGTAAACTGGGAAAGTGATG
TCGTGTACTGGCTCCGCCTTTTTCCCGAGGGTGGGGGAGAACCGTATATAAGTGCAGTAGTCGCCGTGAA
CGTTCTTTTTCGCAACGGGTTTGCCGCCAGAACACAGGTAAGTGCCGTGTGTGGTTCCCGCGGGCCTGGC
CTCTTTACGGGTTATGGCCCTTGCGTGCCTTGAATTACTTCCACCTGGCTGCAGTACGTGATTCTTGATC
CCGAGCTTCGGGTTGGAAGTGGGTGGGAGAGTTCGAGGCCTTGCGCTTAAGGAGCCCCTTCGCCTCGTGC
TTGAGTTGAGGCCTGGCCTGGGCGCTGGGGCCGCCGCGTGCGAATCTGGTGGCACCTTCGCGCCTGTCTC
GCTGCTTTCGATAAGTCTCTAGCCATTTAAAATTTTTGATGACCTGCTGCGACGCTTTTTTTCTGGCAAG
ATAGTCTTGTAAATGCGGGCCAAGATCTGCACACTGGTATTTCGGTTTTTGGGGCCGCGGGCGGCGACGG
GGCCCGTGCGTCCCAGCGCACATGTTCGGCGAGGCGGGGCCTGCGAGCGCGGCCACCGAGAATCGGACGG
GGGTAGTCTCAAGCTGGCCGGCCTGCTCTGGTGCCTGGCCTCGCGCCGCCGTGTATCGCCCCGCCCTGGG
CGGCAAGGCTGGCCCGGTCGGCACCAGTTGCGTGAGCGGAAAGATGGCCGCTTCCCGGCCCTGCTGCAGG
GAGCTCAAAATGGAGGACGCGGCGCTCGGGAGAGCGGGCGGGTGAGTCACCCACACAAAGGAAAAGGGCC
TTTCCGTCCTCAGCCGTCGCTTCATGTGACTCCACGGAGTACCGGGCGCCGTCCAGGCACCTCGATTAGT
TCTCGAGCTTTTGGAGTACGTCGTCTTTAGGTTGGGGGGAGGGGTTTTATGCGATGGAGTTTCCCCACAC
TGAGTGGGTGGAGACTGAAGTTAGGCCAGCTTGGCACTTGATGTAATTCTCCTTGGAATTTGCCCTTTTT
GAGTTTGGATCTTGGTTCATTCTCAAGCCTCAGACAGTGGTTCAAAGTTTTTTTCTTCCATTTCAGGTGT
CGTGACGTACGGCCACCATGACCGAGTACAAGCCCACGGTGCGCCTCGCCACCCGCGACGACGTCCCCAG
GGCCGTACGCACCCTCGCCGCCGCGTTCGCCGACTACCCCGCCACGCGCCACACCGTCGATCCGGACCGC
CACATCGAGCGGGTCACCGAGCTGCAAGAACTCTTCCTCACGCGCGTCGGGCTCGACATCGGCAAGGTGT
GGGTCGCGGACGACGGCGCCGCCGTGGCGGTCTGGACCACGCCGGAGAGCGTCGAAGCGGGGGCGGTGTT
CGCCGAGATCGGCCCGCGCATGGCCGAGTTGAGCGGTTCCCGGCTGGCCGCGCAGCAACAGATGGAAGGC
CTCCTGGCGCCGCACCGGCCCAAGGAGCCCGCGTGGTTCCTGGCCACCGTCGGAGTCTCGCCCGACCACC
AGGGCAAGGGTCTGGGCAGCGCCGTCGTGCTCCCCGGAGTGGAGGCGGCCGAGCGCGCCGGGGTGCCCGC
CTTCCTGGAGACCTCCGCGCCCCGCAACCTCCCCTTCTACGAGCGGCTCGGCTTCACCGTCACCGCCGAC
GTCGAGGTGCCCGAAGGACCGCGCACCTGGTGCATGACCCGCAAGCCCGGTGCCTGAACGCGTTAAGTCG
ACAATCAACCTCTGGATTACAAAATTTGTGAAAGATTGACTGGTATTCTTAACTATGTTGCTCCTTTTAC
GCTATGTGGATACGCTGCTTTAATGCCTTTGTATCATGCTATTGCTTCCCGTATGGCTTTCATTTTCTCC
TCCTTGTATAAATCCTGGTTGCTGTCTCTTTATGAGGAGTTGTGGCCCGTTGTCAGGCAACGTGGCGTGG
TGTGCACTGTGTTTGCTGACGCAACCCCCACTGGTTGGGGCATTGCCACCACCTGTCAGCTCCTTTCCGG
GACTTTCGCTTTCCCCCTCCCTATTGCCACGGCGGAACTCATCGCCGCCTGCCTTGCCCGCTGCTGGACA
GGGGCTCGGCTGTTGGGCACTGACAATTCCGTGGTGTTGTCGGGGAAATCATCGTCCTTTCCTTGGCTGC
TCGCCTGTGTTGCCACCTGGATTCTGCGCGGGACGTCCTTCTGCTACGTCCCTTCGGCCCTCAATCCAGC
GGACCTTCCTTCCCGCGGCCTGCTGCCGGCTCTGCGGCCTCTTCCGCGTCTTCGCCTTCGCCCTCAGACG
AGTCGGATCTCCCTTTGGGCCGCCTCCCCGCGTCGACTTTAAGACCAATGACTTACAAGGCAGCTGTAGA
TCTTAGCCACTTTTTAAAAGAAAAGGGGGGACTGGAAGGGCTAATTCACTCCCAACGAAGACAAGATCTG
CTTTTTGCTTGTACTGGGTCTCTCTGGTTAGACCAGATCTGAGCCTGGGAGCTCTCTGGCTAACTAGGGA
ACCCACTGCTTAAGCCTCAATAAAGCTTGCCTTGAGTGCTTCAAGTAGTGTGTGCCCGTCTGTTGTGTGA
CTCTGGTAACTAGAGATCCCTCAGACCCTTTTAGTCAGTGTGGAAAATCTCTAGCAGTACGTATAGTAGT
TCATGTCATCTTATTATTCAGTATTTATAACTTGCAAAGAAATGAATATCAGAGAGTGAGAGGAACTTGT
TTATTGCAGCTTATAATGGTTACAAATAAAGCAATAGCATCACAAATTTCACAAATAAAGCATTTTTTTC
ACTGCATTCTAGTTGTGGTTTGTCCAAACTCATCAATGTATCTTATCATGTCTGGCTCTAGCTATCCCGC
CCCTAACTCCGCCCATCCCGCCCCTAACTCCGCCCAGTTCCGCCCATTCTCCGCCCCATGGCTGACTAAT
TTTTTTTATTTATGCAGAGGCCGAGGCCGCCTCGGCCTCTGAGCTATTCCAGAAGTAGTGAGGAGGCTTT
TTTGGAGGCCTAGGGACGTACCCAATTCGCCCTATAGTGAGTCGTATTACGCGCGCTCACTGGCCGTCGT
TTTACAACGTCGTGACTGGGAAAACCCTGGCGTTACCCAACTTAATCGCCTTGCAGCACATCCCCCTTTC
GCCAGCTGGCGTAATAGCGAAGAGGCCCGCACCGATCGCCCTTCCCAACAGTTGCGCAGCCTGAATGGCG
AATGGG
[124 nt withheld, positions 3367-3490]
C
[91 nt withheld, positions 3492-3582]
A
[49 nt withheld, positions 3584-3632]
CCTTTGACGTTGGAGTCCACGTTCTTT
[37 nt withheld, positions 3660-3696]
ACCCTATCTCGGTCTATTCTTTTGATTTATAAGGGATTTTGCCGATTTCGGCCTATTGGTTAAAAAATGA
GCTGATTTAACAAAAATTTAACGCGAATTTTAACAAAATATTAACGCTTACAATTTAGGTGGCACTTTTC
GGGGAAATGTGCGCGGAACCCCTATTTGTTTATTTTTCTAAATACATTCAAATATGTATCCGCTCATGAG
ACAATAACCCTGATAAATGCTTCAATAATATTGAAAAAGGAAGAGTATGAGTATTCAACATTTCCGTGTC
GCCCTTATTCCCTTTTTTGCGGCATTTTGCCTTCCTGTTTTTGCTCACCCAGAAACGCTGGTGAAAGTAA
AAGATGCTGAAGATCAGTTGGGTGCACGAGTGGGTTACATCGAACTGGATCTCAACAGCGGTAAGATCCT
TGAGAGTTTTCGCCCCGAAGAACGTTTTCCAATGATGAGCACTTTTAAAGTTCTGCTATGTGGCGCGGTA
TTATCCCGTATTGACGCCGGGCAAGAGCAACTCGGTCGCCGCATACACTATTCTCAGAATGACTTGGTTG
AGTACTCACCAGTCACAGAAAAGCATCTTACGGATGGCATGACAGTAAGAGAATTATGCAGTGCTGCCAT
AACCATGAGTGATAACACTGCGGCCAACTTACTTCTGACAACGATCGGAGGACCGAAGGAGCTAACCGCT
TTTTTGCACAACATGGGGGATCATGTAACTCGCCTTGATCGTTGGGAACCGGAGCTGAATGAAGCCATAC
CAAACGACGAGCGTGACACCACGATGCCTGTAGCAATGGCAACAACGTTGCGCAAACTATTAACTGGCGA
ACTACTTACTCTAGCTTCCCGGCAACAATTAATAGACTGGATGGAGGCGGATAAAGTTGCAGGACCACTT
CTGCGCTCGGCCCTTCCGGCTGGCTGGTTTATTGCTGATAAATCTGGAGCCGGTGAGCGTGGGTCTCGCG
GTATCATTGCAGCACTGGGGCCAGATGGTAAGCCCTCCCGTATCGTAGTTATCTACACGACGGGGAGTCA
GGCAACTATGGATGAACGAAATAGACAGATCGCTGAGATAGGTGCCTCACTGATTAAGCATTGGTAACTG
TCAGACCAAGTTTACTCATATATACTTTAGATTGATTTAAAACTTCATTTTTAATTTAAAAGGATCTAGG
TGAAGATCCTTTTTGATAATCTCATGACCAAAATCCCTTAACGTGAGTTTTCGTTCCACTGAGCGTCAGA
CCCCGTAGAAAAGATCAAAGGATCTTCTTGAGATCCTTTTTTTCTGCGCGTAATCTGCTGCTTGCAAACA
AAAAAACCACCGCTACCAGCGGTGGTTTGTTTGCCGGATCAAGAGCTACCAACTCTTTTTCCGAAGGTAA
CTGGCTTCAGCAGAGCGCAGATACCAAATACTGTTCTTCTAGTGTAGCCGTAGTTAGGCCACCACTTCAA
GAACTCTGTAGCACCGCCTACATACCTCGCTCTGCTAATCCTGTTACCAGTGGCTGCTGCCAGTGGCGAT
AAGTCGTGTCTTACCGGGTTGGACTCAAGACGATAGTTACCGGATAAGGCGCAGCGGTCGGGCTGAACGG
GGGGTTCGTGCACACAGCCCAGCTTGGAGCGAACGACCTACACCGAACTGAGATACCTACAGCGTGAGCT
ATGAGAAAGCGCCACGCTTCCCGAAGGGAGAAAGGCGGACAGGTATCCGGTAAGCGGCAGGGTCGGAACA
GGAGAGCGCACGAGGGAGCTTCCAGGGGGAAACGCCTGGTATCTTTATAGTCCTGTCGGGTTTCGCCACC
TCTGACTTGAGCGTCGATTTTTGTGATGCTCGTCAGGGGGGCGGAGCCTATGGAAAAACGCCAGCAACGC
GGCCTTTTTACGGTTCCTGGCCTTTTGCTGGCCTTTTGCTCACATGTTCTTTCCTGCGTTATCCCCTGAT
TCTGTGGATAACCGTATTACCGCCTTTGAGTGAGCTGATACCGCTCGCCGCAGCCGAACGACCGAGCGCA
GCGAGTCAGTGAGCGAGGAAGCGGAAGAGCGCCCAATACGCAAACCGCCTCTCCCCGCGCGTTGGCCGAT
TCATTAATGCAGCTGGCACGACAGGTTTCCCGACTGGAAAGCGGGCAGTGAGCGCAACGCAATTAATGTG
AGTTAGCTCACTCATTAGGCACCCCAGGCTTTACACTTTATGCTTCCGGCTCGTATGTTGTGTGGAATTG
TGAGCGGATAACAATTTCACACAGGAAACAGCTATGACCATGATTACGCCAAGCGCGCAATTAACCCTCA
CTAAAGGGAACAAAAGCTGGAGCTGCAAGCTTAATGTAGTCTTATGCAATACTCTTGTAGTCTTGCAACA
TGGTAACGATGAGTTAGCAACATGCCTTACAAGGAGAGAAAAAGCACCGTGCATGCCGATTGGTGGAAGT
AAGGTGGTACGATCGTGCCTTATTAGGAAGGCAACAGACGGGTCTGACATGGATTGGACGAACCACTGAA
TTGCCGCATTGCAGAGATATTGTATTTAAGTGCCTAGCTCGATACATAAACGGGTCTCTCTGGTTAGACC
AGATCTGAGCCTGGGAGCTCTCTGGCTAACTAGGGAACCCACTGCTTAAGCCTCAATAAAGCTTGCCTTG
AGTGCTTCAAGTAGTGTGTGCCCGTCTGTTGTGTGACTCTGGTAACTAGAGATCCCTCAGACCCTTTTAG
TCAGTGTGGAAAATCTCTAGCAGTGGCGCCCGAACAGGGACTTGAAAGCGAAAGGGAAACCAGAGGAGCT
CTCTCGACGCAGGACTCGGCTTGCTGAAGCGCGCACGGCAAGAGGCGAGGGGCGGCGACTGGTGAGTACG
CCAAAAATTTTGACTAGCGGAGGCTAGAAGGAGAGAGATGGGTGCGAGAGCGTCAGTATTAAGCGGGGGA
GAATTAGATCGCGATGGGAAAAAATTCGGTTAAGGCCAGGGGGAAAGAAAAAATATAAATTAAAACATAT
AGTATGGGCAAGCAGGGAGCTAGAACGATTCGCAGTTAATCCTGGCCTGTTAGAAACATCAGAAGGCTGT
AGACAAATACTGGGACAGCTACAACCATCCCTTCAGACAGGATCAGAAGAACTTAGATCATTATATAATA
CAGTAGCAACCCTCTATTGTGTGCATCAAAGGATAGAGATAAAAGACACCAAGGAAGCTTTAGACAAGAT
AGAGGAAGAGCAAAACAAAAGTAAGACCACCGCACAGCAAGCGGCCGCTGATCTTCAGACCTGGAGGAGG
AGATATGAGGGACAATTGGAGAAGTGAATTATATAAATATAAAGTAGTAAAAATTGAACCATTAGGAGTA
GCACCCACCAAGGCAAAGAGAAGAGTGGTGCAGAGAGAAAAAAGAGCAGTGGGAATAGGAGCTTTGTTCC
TTGGGTTCTTGGGAGCAGCAGGAAGCACTATGGGCGCAGCGTCAATGACGCTGACGGTACAGGCCAGACA
ATTATTGTCTGGTATAGTGCAGCAGCAGAACAATTTGCTGAGGGCTATTGAGGCGCAACAGCATCTGTTG
CAACTCACAGTCTGGGGCATCAAGCAGCTCCAGGCAAGAATCCTGGCTGTGGAAAGATACCTAAAGGATC
AACAGCTCCTGGGGATTTGGGGTTGCTCTGGAAAACTCATTTGCACCACTGCTGTGCCTTGGAATGCTAG
TTGGAGTAATAAATCTCTGGAACAGATTTGGAATCACACGACCTGGATGGAGTGGGACAGAGAAATTAAC
AATTACACAAGCTTAATACACTCCTTAATTGAAGAATCGCAAAACCAGCAAGAAAAGAATGAACAAGAAT
TATTGGAATTAGATAAATGGGCAAGTTTGTGGAATTGGTTTAACATAACAAATTGGCTGTGGTATATAAA
ATTATTCATAATGATAGTAGGAGGCTTGGTAGGTTTAAGAATAGTTTTTGCTGTACTTTCTATAGTGAAT
AGAGTTAGGCAGGGATATTCACCATTATCGTTTCAGACCCACCTCCCAACCCCGAGGGGACCCAGAGAGG
GCCTATTTCCCATGATTCCTTCATATTTGCATATACGATACAAGGCTGTTAGAGAGATAATTAGAATTAA
TTTGACTGTAAACACAAAGATATTAGTACAAAATACGTGACGTAGAAAGTAATAATTTCTTGGGTAGTTT
GCAGTTTTAAAATTATGTTTTAAAATGGACTATCATATGCTTACCGTAACTTGAAAGTATTTCGATTTCT
TGGCTTTATATATCTTGTGGAAAGGACGAAACACCGCTGTAGCACTTTCAGAAGCGGTTTTAGAGCTAGA
AATAGCAAGTTAAAATAAGGCTAGTCCGTTATCAACTTGAAAAAGTGGCACCGAGTCGGTGCTTTTTTAA
GCTTGGCGTAACTAGATCTTGAGACAAATGGCAGTATTCATCCACAATTTTAAAAGAAAAGGGGGGATTG
GGGGGTACAGTGCAGGGGAAAGAATAGTAGACATAATAGCAACAGACATACAAACTAAAGAATTACAAAA
ACAAATTACAAAAATTCAAAATTTTCGGGTTTATTACAGGGACAGCAGAGATCCACTTTGGCGCCGGCTC
GAGGGGG
