>Addgene plasmid #77394 | ALK gRNA (BRDN0001146667) | depositor partial sequence | sequence record 144854 | Target Sequence
CTGTAGCACTTTCAGAAGCG
