>Addgene plasmid #77394 | ALK gRNA (BRDN0001146667) | addgene partial sequence | sequence record 187677 | hU6-F
CGTAGAAAGTAATAATTTCTTGGGTAGTTTGCAGTTTTAAAATTATGTTTTAAAATGGACTATCATATGC
TTACCGTAACTTGAAAGTATTTCGATTTCTTGGCTTTATATATCTTGTGGAAAGGACGAAACACCGCTGT
AGCACTTTCAGAAGCGGTTTTAGAGCTAGAAATAGCAAGTTAAAATAAGGCTAGTCCGTTATCAACTTGA
AAAAGTGGCACCGAGTCGGTGCTTTTTTAAGCTTGGCGTAACTAGATCTTGAGACAAATGGCAGTATTCA
TCCACAATTTTAAAAGAAAAGGGGGGATTGGGGGGTACAGTGCAGGGGAAAGAATAGTAGACATAATAGC
AACAGACATACAAACTAAAGAATTACAAAAACAAATTACAAAAATTCAAAATTTTCGGGTTTATTACAGG
GACAGCAGAGATCCACTTTGGCGCCGGCTCGAGGGGGCCCGGGTGCAAAGATGGATAAAGTTTTAAACAG
AGAGGAATCTTTGCAGCTAATGGACCTTCTAGGTCTTGAAAGGAGTGGGAATTGGCTCCGGTGCCCGTCA
GTGGGCAGAG
